Addgene plasmid #61574: Slc17a7-IRES2-Cre targeting vector
Purpose: Target the Cre recombinase gene to the stop codon of the mouse Slc17a7 (VGlut1) gene
Depositing lab: Hongkui Zeng. Depositing organization: Allen Institute. Publication: Transgenic mice for intersectional targeting of neural sensors and effectors with high specificity and performance. Madisen L, Garner AR, Shimaoka D, Chuong AS, Klapoetke NC, Li L, van der Bourg A, Niino Y, Egolf L, Monetti C, Gu H, Mills M, Cheng A, Tasic B, Nguyen TN, Sunkin SM, Benucci A, Nagy A, Miyawaki A, Helmchen F, Empson RM, Knopfel T, Boyden ES, Reid RC, Carandini M, Zeng H. Neuron. 2015 Mar 4;85(5):942-58. doi: 10.1016/j.neuron.2015.02.022. PubMed 25741722.
Backbone
  Vector backbone: minimal cloning vector
  Backbone size w/o insert (bp): 2657
  Total vector size (bp): 18244
  Modifications to backbone: MCS region was modified
  Vector type: Mouse Targeting, Cre/Lox
  Selectable markers: Neomycin (select with G418)
Growth in bacteria
  Bacterial resistance: Ampicillin, 100 μg/mL
  Growth temperature: 30°C
  Growth strain: Stbl2
  Copy number: Low Copy
Gene/Insert
  Gene/Insert name: Slc17a7-IRES2-Cre
  Species: M. musculus (mouse); P1 Bacteriophage
  Insert size (bp): 15587
  Cloning method: Ligation Independent Cloning
  Sequencing primers: 5′ TCCGTCAGGATGGCCTTCTG; 3′ TTCACACCGCATAGGGTCAT
Terms and licenses: Academic/Nonprofit Terms; Industry Terms: Not Available to Industry
Depositor comments: The Zeng lab recommends amplifying this plasmid in 15 microg/ml kanamycin to reduce recombination. Addgene is not able to supply the plasmid under these selection conditions and the stab you receive will be under Amp selection. We recommend using the low conc. Kan selection and checking your plasmid prep for recombination.
How to cite: Slc17a7-IRES2-Cre targeting vector was a gift from Hongkui Zeng (Addgene plasmid # 61574 ; http://n2t.net/addgene:61574 ; RRID:Addgene_61574)
