[The description below was written by a language model from this plasmid's Addgene catalogue record and the feature table of its GenBank file.]
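Description:
Slc17a7-IRES2-Cre targeting vector is a mouse gene-targeting plasmid designed to knock the Cre recombinase gene of bacteriophage P1 into the endogenous Slc17a7 locus, which encodes the vesicular glutamate transporter VGlut1. It is built on a minimal cloning vector of about 2.7 kb with a modified multiple cloning site. This backbone carries a roughly 15.6 kb insert, for a total of about 18.2 kb. The insert places Cre at the stop codon of Slc17a7, preceded by an IRES2 internal ribosome entry site. After homologous recombination, the targeted allele should therefore produce a bicistronic transcript. The native VGlut1 coding sequence remains intact, and Cre is translated separately from the same mRNA under the gene's own regulatory control. The mouse genomic portion of the insert presumably supplies the homology arms, but the record does not give their lengths or boundaries.

In bacteria the plasmid is low copy and is selected with ampicillin. The depositor also notes that kanamycin selection can be used and that the plasmid is prone to recombination, so preparations should be checked for integrity. A neomycin marker allows G418 selection of targeted mammalian cells. The record does not describe the promoter driving this cassette, any flanking recombinase sites, or any negative selection marker. The associated work concerns transgenic mouse lines for intersectional targeting of neural sensors and effectors, which fits use of this vector to make a Cre driver line following Slc17a7 expression. The available sequence record covers only a 727 bp fragment and has no annotated features, so the arrangement of elements cannot be confirmed from it.
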