LOCUS       Exported 727 bp ds-DNA linear SYN 30-MAY-2021
DEFINITION  Target the Cre recombinase gene to the stop codon of the mouse
            Slc17a7 (VGlut1) gene.
ACCESSION   .
VERSION     .
KEYWORDS    Slc17a7-IRES2-Cre targeting vector
SOURCE      synthetic DNA construct
  ORGANISM  synthetic DNA construct
REFERENCE   1 (bases 1 to 727)
  AUTHORS   Madisen L, Garner AR, Shimaoka D, Chuong AS, Klapoetke NC, Li L, van
            der Bourg A, Niino Y, Egolf L, Monetti C, Gu H, Mills M, Cheng A,
            Tasic B, Nguyen TN, Sunkin SM, Benucci A, Nagy A, Miyawaki A,
            Helmchen F, Empson RM, Knopfel T, Boyden ES, Reid RC, Carandini M,
            Zeng H
  TITLE     Transgenic mice for intersectional targeting of neural sensors and
            effectors with high specificity and performance.
  JOURNAL   Neuron. 2015 Mar 4;85(5):942-58. doi: 10.1016/j.neuron.2015.02.022.
  PUBMED    25741722
REFERENCE   2 (bases 1 to 727)
  AUTHORS   .
  TITLE     Direct Submission
  JOURNAL   Exported May 30, 2021 from SnapGene Server 1.1.58
            http://www.snapgene.com
FEATURES             Location/Qualifiers
     source          1..727
                     /organism="synthetic DNA construct"
                     /mol_type="other DNA"
ORIGIN
        1 ttgcccctgt ttcactatcc aggttacgga tatagttcat gacaatattt acattggtcc
       61 agccaccagc ttgcatgatc tccggtattg aaactccagc gcgggccata tctcgcgcgg
      121 ctccgacacg ggcactgtgt ccagaccagg ccaggtatct ctgaccagag tcatccttag
      181 cgccgtaaat caatcgatga gttgcttcaa aaatcccttc cagggcgcga gttgatagct
      241 ggctggtggc agatggcgcg gcaacaccat tttttctgac ccggcaaaac aggtagttat
      301 tcggatcatc agctacacca gagacggaaa tccatcgctc gaccagttta gttaccccca
      361 ggctaagtgc cttctctaca cctgcggtgc taaccagcgt tttcgttctg ccaatatgga
      421 ttaacattct cccaccgtca gtacgtgaga tatctttaac cctgatcctg gcaatttcgg
      481 ctatacgtaa cagggtgtta taagcaatcc ccagaaatgc cagattacgt atatcctggc
      541 agcgatcgct attttccatg agtgaacgaa cctggtcgaa atcagtgcgt tcgaacgcta
      601 gagcctgttt tgcacgttca ccggcatcaa cgttttcttt tcggatccgc cgcataacca
      661 gtgaaacagc attgctgtca cttggtcgtg gcagcccgga ccgacgatga agcatgttta
      721 gctggcc
//
